Addgene plasmid #102414: EFR Y875F (15)
Purpose: fluorescent tagging. Plant expression of EFR Y875F (15)
Depositing lab: Silke Robatzek. Depositing organization: Sainsbury Laboratory, Norwich.
Backbone
  Vector backbone: pEarleyGate103
  Vector type: Plant Expression
Growth in bacteria
  Bacterial resistance: Kanamycin, 50 μg/mL
  Growth temperature: 37°C
  Growth strain: DH5alpha
  Copy number: Unknown
Gene/Insert
  Gene/Insert name: EFR
  Species: A. thaliana (mustard weed)
  Mutation: Y875F
  Entrez Gene: EFR (a.k.a. AT5G20480, EF-TU receptor, F7C8.70, F7C8_70)
  Promoter: 35S
  Tag / fusion protein: mgfp5 (C terminal on backbone); 6xHis (C terminal on backbone)
  Cloning method: Gateway Cloning
Terms and licenses: Academic/Nonprofit Terms; Industry Terms: Not Available to Industry
How to cite: EFR Y875F (15) was a gift from Silke Robatzek (Addgene plasmid # 102414 ; http://n2t.net/addgene:102414 ; RRID:Addgene_102414)
