[The description below was written by a language model from this plasmid's Addgene catalogue record and pLannotate feature annotations shown in this document.]
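Description:
EFR Y875F (15) is a plant expression construct built in the Gateway-compatible binary vector pEarleyGate103, designed for Agrobacterium-mediated delivery of a fluorescently tagged receptor kinase into plant cells. The backbone carries a ColE1/pMB1-type origin with the pBR322 bom region for propagation in E. coli, together with the pVS1 replication module (oriV, RepA and the StaA stability protein) that allows maintenance in Agrobacterium. Bacterial selection is by kanamycin through an aminoglycoside phosphotransferase gene located outside the T-DNA. The full sequenced plasmid is about 13.9 kb.

Between the nopaline-type left and right T-DNA border repeats lie two plant cassettes. The main one uses the CaMV 35S promoter to drive constitutive expression of the Arabidopsis thaliana EFR coding sequence, which encodes the pattern-recognition receptor that perceives bacterial elongation factor Tu and triggers immune signalling. The insert carries a Y875F substitution, replacing a tyrosine with non-phosphorylatable phenylalanine; the record does not state the functional rationale for this mutation. The gene is flanked by attB1 and attB2 sites left by Gateway recombination and is followed by backbone-encoded mgfp5, a plant-optimised GFP lacking a cryptic intron, and a polyhistidine tag, both catalogued as C-terminal tags on EFR, with the octopine synthase terminator ending the transcript. The annotated CaMV sequence fragments upstream of the promoter probably reflect extended 35S regulatory sequence. The second cassette places the bar gene under the mannopine synthase promoter and terminator, conferring phosphinothricin (glufosinate) resistance for selecting transformed plants. The construct is intended for expressing the EFR-GFP variant in plants for fluorescent tagging, for example to visualise the mutant receptor.
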