Features (pLannotate 1.2.2; 24 found; start..end, strand, type, name):
     72..417     +  promoter       CaMV 35S promoter: strong constitutive promoter from cauliflower mosaic virus
    429..453     +  protein_bind   attB1: mutant version of attB; recombination site for the Gateway® BP reaction BP Clonase™
    474..3566    +  CDS            EFR: EFR_ARATH - Experimental evidence at protein level: Swiss-Prot protein existence level 1. Constitutes the pattern-recognition receptor (PPR) that determines the specific perception of elongation factor Tu (EF-Tu), a potent elicitor of the defense response to pathogen-associated molecular patterns (PAMPs); phosphorylates BIK1 upon elicitation to regulate immune responses such as defense hormone expression (e.g. jasmonic acid (JA) and salicylic acid (SA)) (PubMed:29649442). Reduces transformation by Rhizobium radiobacter probably by inducing plant defense during the interaction. Binding to the e
   3583..3607    -  protein_bind   attB2: mutant version of attB; recombination site for the Gateway® BP reaction BP Clonase™
   3630..4340    +  CDS            mgfp5: GFP with folding enhancement mutations; mgfp5; suitable for expression in plants due to removal of a cryptic intron
   4346..4364    +  CDS            9xHis (fragment): 9xHis affinity tag
   4422..5129    +  terminator     OCS terminator: octopine synthase terminator
   5130..5150    +  misc_feature   MCS (fragment): pUC18/19 multiple cloning site
   5153..5307    +  CDS            lacZα (fragment): LacZα fragment of β-galactosidase; lacZ fragment
   5373..5397    +  misc_feature   RB T-DNA repeat: right border repeat from nopaline C58 T-DNA
   5737..6138    +  CDS            Y4CG_SINFN (fragment): Protein inferred from homology: Swiss-Prot protein existence level 3. From Sinorhizobium fredii (strain NBRC 101917 / NGR234).
   6698..7327    +  CDS            pVS1 StaA: stability protein from the Pseudomonas plasmid pVS1 (Heeb et al., 2000)
   7756..8829    +  CDS            pVS1 RepA: replication protein from the Pseudomonas plasmid pVS1 (Heeb et al., 2000)
   8895..9089    +  rep_origin     pVS1 oriV: origin of replication for the Pseudomonas plasmid pVS1 (Heeb et al., 2000)
   9292..9331    +  CDS            rop (fragment): Rop protein, which maintains plasmids at low copy number; rop
   9433..9573    +  misc_feature   bom: basis of mobility region from pBR322
   9759..10347   -  rep_origin     ori: high-copy-number ColE1/pMB1/pBR322/pUC origin of replication
  10434..11228   -  CDS            KanR: aminoglycoside phosphotransferase; aphA-3; confers resistance to kanamycin
  11653..11677   +  misc_feature   LB T-DNA repeat: left border repeat from nopaline C58 T-DNA
  11763..12015   -  terminator     MAS terminator: mannopine synthase terminator
  12028..12576   -  CDS            bar: PAT_STRHY - Experimental evidence at protein level: Swiss-Prot protein existence level 1. Inactivates phosphinothricin (PPT) by transfer of an acetyl group from acetyl CoA. Can also acetylate demethylphosphinothricin but not PTT or glutamate. This enzyme is an effector of phosphinothricin tripeptide (PTT or bialaphos) resistance. From Streptomyces hygroscopicus. Introduced by genetic manipulation and expressed in glufosinate-tolerant maize by Dekalb Genetics.
  12582..12962   -  promoter       MAS promoter: mannopine synthase promoter (Velten et al., 1984)
  12962..13774   +  CDS            IBMP_CAMVB (fragment): Experimental evidence at protein level: Swiss-Prot protein existence level 1. Enhances the ribosomal termination-reinitiation event leading to the translation of major open reading frames on the polycistronic viral RNAs. From Cauliflower mosaic virus (strain Bari 1) (CaMV).
  13776..13886   +  CDS            IBMP_CAMVB (fragment): Experimental evidence at protein level: Swiss-Prot protein existence level 1. Enhances the ribosomal termination-reinitiation event leading to the translation of major open reading frames on the polycistronic viral RNAs. From Cauliflower mosaic virus (strain Bari 1) (CaMV).
>Addgene plasmid #102414 | EFR Y875F (15) | addgene full sequence | sequence record 197801 | Addgene NGS Result
ATGGTGGAGCACGACACTCTGGTCTACTCCAAAAATGTCAAAGATACAGTCTCAGAAGACCAAAGGGCTA
TTGAGACTTTTCAACAAAGGATAATTTCGGGAAACCTCCTCGGATTCCATTGCCCAGCTATCTGTCACTT
CATCGAAAGGACAGTAGAAAAGGAAGGTGGCTCCTACAAATGCCATCATTGCGATAAAGGAAAGGCTATC
ATTCAAGATCTCTCTGCCGACAGTGGTCCCAAAGATGGACCCCCACCCACGAGGAGCATCGTGGAAAAAG
AAGACGTTCCAACCACGTCTTCAAAGCAAGTGGATTGATGTGACATCTCCACTGACGTAAGGGATGACGC
ACAATCCCACTATCCTTCGCAAGACCCTTCCTCTATATAAGGAAGTTCATTTCATTTGGAGAGGACACGC
TCGAGATCACAAGTTTGTACAAAAAAGCAGGCTCCGCGGCCGCCCCCTTCACCATGAAGCTGTCCTTTTC
ACTTGTTTTCAATGCTCTCACGTTGCTTCTTCAAGTTTGCATCTTTGCTCAAGCCAGGTTTTCTAATGAG
ACTGATATGCAAGCTTTGCTTGAGTTCAAGTCTCAAGTTTCTGAAAACAACAAGAGAGAGGTCTTGGCTT
CATGGAATCACTCCTCCCCATTTTGTAATTGGATTGGAGTCACATGTGGCCGCAGGAGAGAAAGAGTTAT
AAGTTTGAACCTTGGAGGATTCAAGTTAACCGGTGTGATCTCACCCTCCATTGGTAATCTCTCCTTTCTT
AGATTACTTAATCTTGCAGACAACTCTTTTGGAAGTACCATCCCTCAAAAGGTGGGAAGGCTATTTAGGC
TTCAGTACTTGAACATGAGCTATAATCTTCTCGAAGGAAGGATTCCGTCTAGTCTTTCTAACTGCTCTAG
ACTGTCGACCGTTGATTTATCGTCAAACCATCTTGGACATGGTGTTCCTTCAGAACTAGGTTCACTTTCT
AAGCTTGCCATTCTGGATCTTAGCAAAAACAACCTTACTGGAAATTTTCCTGCATCTTTAGGAAACTTGA
CGTCACTTCAGAAGCTTGACTTTGCATATAACCAGATGAGAGGTGAGATTCCAGACGAAGTAGCTAGATT
GACTCAAATGGTGTTTTTCCAAATAGCACTGAATAGTTTTTCAGGTGGTTTTCCTCCTGCATTGTACAAC
ATCTCCTCTCTTGAGTCTCTATCTCTAGCTGACAATAGCTTTTCGGGTAATCTTAGGGCTGATTTTGGTT
ATCTTCTACCAAATCTAAGAAGACTTCTTTTGGGAACAAATCAGTTCACTGGAGCTATTCCCAAAACACT
TGCCAATATCTCAAGCCTTGAAAGGTTTGATATCTCATCTAATTACCTGTCTGGTAGTATCCCTTTGAGC
TTTGGAAAGTTACGTAATCTGTGGTGGTTAGGGATTCGTAATAACTCTCTTGGAAATAACTCGTCCAGTG
GTCTTGAATTTATTGGGGCTGTGGCGAACTGCACTCAATTAGAGTACTTAGATGTTGGTTACAATAGACT
TGGAGGTGAGCTTCCTGCTTCTATAGCCAATCTGTCCACTACATTGACTAGTCTGTTCCTTGGACAAAAT
CTTATCTCTGGAACCATTCCTCATGACATCGGGAATCTTGTAAGCCTGCAAGAACTCAGCTTAGAAACAA
ATATGTTGAGTGGAGAACTTCCCGTCTCTTTCGGGAAGCTTTTGAACTTGCAGGTTGTGGATCTGTATTC
AAATGCAATATCGGGGGAAATACCATCTTATTTTGGCAACATGACTCGGTTGCAGAAGCTCCATTTGAAT
AGCAATAGTTTCCACGGAAGAATCCCTCAGAGTCTTGGACGTTGTCGATACTTGCTAGACCTGTGGATGG
ATACAAATAGGTTGAATGGGACTATACCTCAGGAAATACTGCAAATTCCATCCCTCGCTTACATAGATTT
GTCAAACAATTTCTTGACAGGCCATTTTCCAGAAGAAGTTGGAAAGTTAGAACTTCTTGTTGGACTAGGT
GCTTCGTACAACAAATTATCAGGAAAGATGCCACAAGCTATAGGGGGTTGTCTTTCGATGGAATTTCTCT
TTATGCAAGGAAATTCGTTTGACGGAGCCATTCCAGATATAAGCCGGTTGGTAAGCCTAAAGAATGTTGA
CTTCTCCAACAACAATCTCTCTGGCCGGATACCTCGATATCTGGCCAGTCTTCCTTCGCTGCGAAATCTG
AATCTTTCTATGAACAAGTTTGAGGGAAGGGTGCCAACAACAGGAGTGTTTCGAAATGCTACAGCAGTTT
CTGTTTTTGGTAACACAAATATTTGCGGAGGCGTCCGAGAAATGCAACTAAAGCCATGCATTGTACAGGC
ATCTCCAAGGAAGAGAAAGCCTCTGTCAGTTAGAAAGAAAGTTGTCAGTGGTATTTGTATAGGTATAGCT
TCGCTTTTGTTAATCATAATTGTGGCTTCTCTGTGTTGGTTCATGAAGAGGAAAAAGAAAAACAATGCCA
GTGATGGTAACCCATCTGATTCTACTACTTTGGGGATGTTCCATGAGAAGGTAAGTTATGAAGAGCTTCA
TAGTGCAACAAGTCGCTTCTCTTCAACCAATTTGATTGGTTCAGGCAATTTCGGTAATGTGTTTAAAGGA
TTGCTTGGCCCTGAGAATAAACTCGTCGCGGTTAAAGTTTTGAACCTCCTAAAGCATGGAGCGACGAAAA
GCTTTATGGCGGAATGTGAAACCTTCAAGGGTATACGACATCGTAACCTTGTAAAACTGATAACGGTTTG
TTCAAGCCTTGATTCCGAGGGAAATGATTTCAGAGCTCTGGTCTATGAGTTCATGCCAAAAGGAAGTCTG
GATATGTGGCTGCAGCTAGAAGATCTGGAAAGGGTAAACGATCACTCGAGATCTTTAACACCCGCAGAGA
AACTCAACATAGCAATAGATGTGGCTTCAGCTTTGGAGTATCTGCACGTTCATTGTCATGACCCTGTAGC
TCACTGTGATATTAAGCCAAGCAACATTCTTCTAGACGATGATCTGACTGCTCATGTTAGTGACTTTGGT
TTGGCTCAGCTCCTCTTTAAATACGATCGAGAATCCTTTCTAAACCAGTTTAGTTCTGCTGGTGTCAGAG
GCACCATTGGCTATGCCGCGCCAGAGTATGGAATGGGAGGCCAACCATCAATACAAGGAGATGTGTACAG
CTTCGGAATTCTACTTTTGGAGATGTTTAGTGGAAAGAAACCAACAGATGAATCATTTGCAGGCGATTAT
AACCTCCACAGCTACACAAAGTCTATATTATCGGGTTGCACGAGCAGTGGAGGCAGCAACGCCATTGATG
AGGGGTTGAGACTGGTTTTGCAGGTGGGGATAAAGTGTTCTGAAGAATATCCGAGGGATAGGATGAGAAC
GGATGAAGCAGTACGAGAATTAATCTCAATAAGATCTAAGTTCTTCAGTTCCAAGACGACTATTACAGAG
AGTCCTCGAGATGCTCCGCAAAGTTCTCCTCAGGAATGGATGTTAAATACGGACATGCATACTATGAAGG
GTGGGCGCGCCGACCCAGCTTTCTTGTACAAAGTGGTGCTCGAGATGGTAGATCTGACTAGTAAAGGAGA
AGAACTTTTCACTGGAGTTGTCCCAATTCTTGTTGAATTAGATGGTGATGTTAATGGGCACAAATTTTCT
GTCAGTGGAGAGGGTGAAGGTGATGCAACATACGGAAAACTTACCCTTAAATTTATTTGCACTACTGGAA
AACTACCTGTTCCGTGGCCAACACTTGTCACTACTTTCTCTTATGGTGTTCAATGCTTTTCAAGATACCC
AGATCATATGAAGCGGCACGACTTCTTCAAGAGCGCCATGCCTGAGGGATACGTGCAGGAGAGGACCATC
TTCTTCAAGGACGACGGGAACTACAAGACACGTGCTGAAGTCAAGTTTGAGGGAGACACCCTCGTCAACA
GGATCGAGCTTAAGGGAATCGATTTCAAGGAGGACGGAAACATCCTCGGCCACAAGTTGGAATACAACTA
CAACTCCCACAACGTATACATCATGGCCGACAAGCAAAAGAACGGCATCAAAGCCAACTTCAAGACCCGC
CACAACATCGAAGACGGCGGCGTGCAACTCGCTGATCATTATCAACAAAATACTCCAATTGGCGATGGCC
CTGTCCTTTTACCAGACAACCATTACCTGTCCACACAATCTGCCCTTTCGAAAGATCCCAACGAAAAGAG
AGACCACATGGTCCTTCTTGAGTTTGTAACAGCTGCTGGGATTACACATGGCATGGATGAACTATACAAA
GCTAGCCACCACCACCACCACCACGTGTGACCTAGGTGAGTCTAGAGAGTTAATTAAGACCCGGGACTAG
TCCCTAGAGTCCTGCTTTAATGAGATATGCGAGACGCCTATGATCGCATGATATTTGCTTTCAATTCTGT
TGTGCACGTTGTAAAAAACCTGAGCATGTGTAGCTCAGATCCTTACCGCCGGTTTCGGTTCATTCTAATG
AATATATCACCCGTTACTATCGTATTTTTATGAATAATATTCTCCGTTCAATTTACTGATTGTACCCTAC
TACTTATATGTACAATATTAAAATGAAAACAATATATTGTGCTGAATAGGTTTATAGCGACATCTATGAT
AGAGCGCCACAATAACAAACAATTGCGTTTTATTATTACAAATCCAATTTTAAAAAAAGCGGCAGAACCG
GTCAAACCTAAAAGACTGATTACATAAATCTTATTCAAATTTCAAAAGTGCCCCAGGGGCTAGTATCTAC
GACACACCGAGCGGCGAACTAATAACGCTCACTGAAGGGAACTCCGGTTCCCCGCCGGCGCGCATGGGTG
AGATTCCTTGAAGTTGAGTATTGGCCGTCCGCTCTACCGAAAGTTACGGGCACCATTCAACCCGGTCCAG
CACGGCGGCCGGGTAACCGACTTGCTGCCCCGAGAATTATGCAGCATTTTTTTGGTGTATGTGGGCCCCA
AATGAAGTGCAGGTCAAACCTTGACAGTGACGACAAATCGTTGGGCGGGTCCAGGGCGAATTTTGCGACA
ACATGTCGAGGCTCAGCAGGACCTGCAGGCATGCAAGCTTGGCACTGGCCGTCGTTTTACAACGTCGTGA
CTGGGAAAACCCTGGCGTTACCCAACTTAATCGCCTTGCAGCACATCCCCCTTTCGCCAGCTGGCGTAAT
AGCGAAGAGGCCCGCACCGATCGCCCTTCCCAACAGTTGCGCAGCCTGAATGGCGAATGCTAGAGCAGCT
TGAGCTTGGATCAGATTGTCGTTTCCCGCCTTCAGTTTAAACTATCAGTGTTTGACAGGATATATTGGCG
GGTAAACCTAAGAGAAAAGAGCGTTTATTAGAATAATCGGATATTTAAAAGGGCGTGAAAAGGTTTATCC
GTTCGTCCATTTGTATGTGCATGCCAACCACAGGGTTCCCCTCGGGATCAAAGTACTTTGATCCAACCCC
TCCGCTGCTATAGTGCAGTCGGCTTCTGACGTTCAGTGCAGCCGTCTTCTGAAAACGACATGTCGCACAA
GTCCTAAGTTACGCGACAGGCTGCCGCCCTGCCCTTTTCCTGGCGTTTTCTTGTCGCGTGTTTTAGTCGC
ATAAAGTAGAATACTTGCGACTAGAACCGGAGACATTACGCCATGAACAAGAGCGCCGCCGCTGGCCTGC
TGGGCTATGCCCGCGTCAGCACCGACGACCAGGACTTGACCAACCAACGGGCCGAACTGCACGCGGCCGG
CTGCACCAAGCTGTTTTCCGAGAAGATCACCGGCACCAGGCGCGACCGCCCGGAGCTGGCCAGGATGCTT
GACCACCTACGCCCTGGCGACGTTGTGACAGTGACCAGGCTAGACCGCCTGGCCCGCAGCACCCGCGACC
TACTGGACATTGCCGAGCGCATCCAGGAGGCCGGCGCGGGCCTGCGTAGCCTGGCAGAGCCGTGGGCCGA
CACCACCACGCCGGCCGGCCGCATGGTGTTGACCGTGTTCGCCGGCATTGCCGAGTTCGAGCGTTCCCTA
ATCATCGACCGCACCCGGAGCGGGCGCGAGGCCGCCAAGGCCCGAGGCGTGAAGTTTGGCCCCCGCCCTA
CCCTCACCCCGGCACAGATCGCGCACGCCCGCGAGCTGATCGACCAGGAAGGCCGCACCGTGAAAGAGGC
GGCTGCACTGCTTGGCGTGCATCGCTCGACCCTGTACCGCGCACTTGAGCGCAGCGAGGAAGTGACGCCC
ACCGAGGCCAGGCGGCGCGGTGCCTTCCGTGAGGACGCATTGACCGAGGCCGACGCCCTGGCGGCCGCCG
AGAATGAACGCCAAGAGGAACAAGCATGAAACCGCACCAGGACGGCCAGGACGAACCGTTTTTCATTACC
GAAGAGATCGAGGCGGAGATGATCGCGGCCGGGTACGTGTTCGAGCCGCCCGCGCACGTCTCAACCGTGC
GGCTGCATGAAATCCTGGCCGGTTTGTCTGATGCCAAGCTGGCGGCCTGGCCGGCCAGCTTGGCCGCTGA
AGAAACCGAGCGCCGCCGTCTAAAAAGGTGATGTGTATTTGAGTAAAACAGCTTGCGTCATGCGGTCGCT
GCGTATATGATGCGATGAGTAAATAAACAAATACGCAAGGGGAACGCATGAAGGTTATCGCTGTACTTAA
CCAGAAAGGCGGGTCAGGCAAGACGACCATCGCAACCCATCTAGCCCGCGCCCTGCAACTCGCCGGGGCC
GATGTTCTGTTAGTCGATTCCGATCCCCAGGGCAGTGCCCGCGATTGGGCGGCCGTGCGGGAAGATCAAC
CGCTAACCGTTGTCGGCATCGACCGCCCGACGATTGACCGCGACGTGAAGGCCATCGGCCGGCGCGACTT
CGTAGTGATCGACGGAGCGCCCCAGGCGGCGGACTTGGCTGTGTCCGCGATCAAGGCAGCCGACTTCGTG
CTGATTCCGGTGCAGCCAAGCCCTTACGACATATGGGCCACCGCCGACCTGGTGGAGCTGGTTAAGCAGC
GCATTGAGGTCACGGATGGAAGGCTACAAGCGGCCTTTGTCGTGTCGCGGGCGATCAAAGGCACGCGCAT
CGGCGGTGAGGTTGCCGAGGCGCTGGCCGGGTACGAGCTGCCCATTCTTGAGTCCCGTATCACGCAGCGC
GTGAGCTACCCAGGCACTGCCGCCGCCGGCACAACCGTTCTTGAATCAGAACCCGAGGGCGACGCTGCCC
GCGAGGTCCAGGCGCTGGCCGCTGAAATTAAATCAAAACTCATTTGAGTTAATGAGGTAAAGAGAAAATG
AGCAAAAGCACAAACACGCTAAGTGCCGGCCGTCCGAGCGCACGCAGCAGCAAGGCTGCAACGTTGGCCA
GCCTGGCAGACACGCCAGCCATGAAGCGGGTCAACTTTCAGTTGCCGGCGGAGGATCACACCAAGCTGAA
GATGTACGCGGTACGCCAAGGCAAGACCATTACCGAGCTGCTATCTGAATACATCGCGCAGCTACCAGAG
TAAATGAGCAAATGAATAAATGAGTAGATGAATTTTAGCGGCTAAAGGAGGCGGCATGGAAAATCAAGAA
CAACCAGGCACCGACGCCGTGGAATGCCCCATGTGTGGAGGAACGGGCGGTTGGCCAGGCGTAAGCGGCT
GGGTTGCCTGCCGGCCCTGCAATGGCACTGGAACCCCCAAGCCCGAGGAATCGGCGTGAGCGGTCGCAAA
CCATCCGGCCCGGTACAAATCGGCGCGGCGCTGGGTGATGACCTGGTGGAGAAGTTGAAGGCCGCGCAGG
CCGCCCAGCGGCAACGCATCGAGGCAGAAGCACGCCCCGGTGAATCGTGGCAAGCGGCCGCTGATCGAAT
CCGCAAAGAATCCCGGCAACCGCCGGCAGCCGGTGCGCCGTCGATTAGGAAGCCGCCCAAGGGCGACGAG
CAACCAGATTTTTTCGTTCCGATGCTCTATGACGTGGGCACCCGCGATAGTCGCAGCATCATGGACGTGG
CCGTTTTCCGTCTGTCGAAGCGTGACCGACGAGCTGGCGAGGTGATCCGCTACGAGCTTCCAGACGGGCA
CGTAGAGGTTTCCGCAGGGCCGGCCGGCATGGCCAGTGTGTGGGATTACGACCTGGTACTGATGGCGGTT
TCCCATCTAACCGAATCCATGAACCGATACCGGGAAGGGAAGGGAGACAAGCCCGGCCGCGTGTTCCGTC
CACACGTTGCGGACGTACTCAAGTTCTGCCGGCGAGCCGATGGCGGAAAGCAGAAAGACGACCTGGTAGA
AACCTGCATTCGGTTAAACACCACGCACGTTGCCATGCAGCGTACGAAGAAGGCCAAGAACGGCCGCCTG
GTGACGGTATCCGAGGGTGAAGCCTTGATTAGCCGCTACAAGATCGTAAAGAGCGAAACCGGGCGGCCGG
AGTACATCGAGATCGAGCTAGCTGATTGGATGTACCGCGAGATCACAGAAGGCAAGAACCCGGACGTGCT
GACGGTTCACCCCGATTACTTTTTGATCGATCCCGGCATCGGCCGTTTTCTCTACCGCCTGGCACGCCGC
GCCGCAGGCAAGGCAGAAGCCAGATGGTTGTTCAAGACGATCTACGAACGCAGTGGCAGCGCCGGAGAGT
TCAAGAAGTTCTGTTTCACCGTGCGCAAGCTGATCGGGTCAAATGACCTGCCGGAGTACGATTTGAAGGA
GGAGGCGGGGCAGGCTGGCCCGATCCTAGTCATGCGCTACCGCAACCTGATCGAGGGCGAAGCATCCGCC
GGTTCCTAATGTACGGAGCAGATGCTAGGGCAAATTGCCCTAGCAGGGGAAAAAGGTCGAAAAGGTCTCT
TTCCTGTGGATAGCACGTACATTGGGAACCCAAAGCCGTACATTGGGAACCGGAACCCGTACATTGGGAA
CCCAAAGCCGTACATTGGGAACCGGTCACACATGTAAGTGACTGATATAAAAGAGAAAAAAGGCGATTTT
TCCGCCTAAAACTCTTTAAAACTTATTAAAACTCTTAAAACCCGCCTGGCCTGTGCATAACTGTCTGGCC
AGCGCACAGCCGAAGAGCTGCAAAAAGCGCCTACCCTTCGGTCGCTGCGCTCCCTACGCCCCGCCGCTTC
GCGTCGGCCTATCGCGGCCGCTGGCCGCTCAAAAATGGCTGGCCTACGGCCAGGCAATCTACCAGGGCGC
GGACAAGCCGCGCCGTCGCCACTCGACCGCCGGCGCCCACATCAAGGCACCCTGCCTCGCGCGTTTCGGT
GATGACGGTGAAAACCTCTGACACATGCAGCTCCCGGAGACGGTCACAGCTTGTCTGTAAGCGGATGCCG
GGAGCAGACAAGCCCGTCAGGGCGCGTCAGCGGGTGTTGGCGGGTGTCGGGGCGCAGCCATGACCCAGTC
ACGTAGCGATAGCGGAGTGTATACTGGCTTAACTATGCGGCATCAGAGCAGATTGTACTGAGAGTGCACC
ATATGCGGTGTGAAATACCGCACAGATGCGTAAGGAGAAAATACCGCATCAGGCGCTCTTCCGCTTCCTC
GCTCACTGACTCGCTGCGCTCGGTCGTTCGGCTGCGGCGAGCGGTATCAGCTCACTCAAAGGCGGTAATA
CGGTTATCCACAGAATCAGGGGATAACGCAGGAAAGAACATGTGAGCAAAAGGCCAGCAAAAGGCCAGGA
ACCGTAAAAAGGCCGCGTTGCTGGCGTTTTTCCATAGGCTCCGCCCCCCTGACGAGCATCACAAAAATCG
ACGCTCAAGTCAGAGGTGGCGAAACCCGACAGGACTATAAAGATACCAGGCGTTTCCCCCTGGAAGCTCC
CTCGTGCGCTCTCCTGTTCCGACCCTGCCGCTTACCGGATACCTGTCCGCCTTTCTCCCTTCGGGAAGCG
TGGCGCTTTCTCATAGCTCACGCTGTAGGTATCTCAGTTCGGTGTAGGTCGTTCGCTCCAAGCTGGGCTG
TGTGCACGAACCCCCCGTTCAGCCCGACCGCTGCGCCTTATCCGGTAACTATCGTCTTGAGTCCAACCCG
GTAAGACACGACTTATCGCCACTGGCAGCAGCCACTGGTAACAGGATTAGCAGAGCGAGGTATGTAGGCG
GTGCTACAGAGTTCTTGAAGTGGTGGCCTAACTACGGCTACACTAGAAGGACAGTATTTGGTATCTGCGC
TCTGCTGAAGCCAGTTACCTTCGGAAAAAGAGTTGGTAGCTCTTGATCCGGCAAACAAACCACCGCTGGT
AGCGGTGGTTTTTTTGTTTGCAAGCAGCAGATTACGCGCAGAAAAAAAGGATCTCAAGAAGATCCTTTGA
TCTTTTCTACGGGGTCTGACGCTCAGTGGAACGAAAACTCACGTTAAGGGATTTTGGTCATGCATTCTAG
GTACTAAAACAATTCATCCAGTAAAATATAATATTTTATTTTCTCCCAATCAGGCTTGATCCCCAGTAAG
TCAAAAAATAGCTCGACATACTGTTCTTCCCCGATATCCTCCCTGATCGACCGGACGCAGAAGGCAATGT
CATACCACTTGTCCGCCCTGCCGCTTCTCCCAAGATCAATAAAGCCACTTACTTTGCCATCTTTCACAAA
GATGTTGCTGTCTCCCAGGTCGCCGTGGGAAAAGACAAGTTCCTCTTCGGGCTTTTCCGTCTTTAAAAAA
TCATACAGCTCGCGCGGATCTTTAAATGGAGTGTCTTCTTCCCAGTTTTCGCAATCCACATCGGCCAGAT
CGTTATTCAGTAAGTAATCCAATTCGGCTAAGCGGCTGTCTAAGCTATTCGTATAGGGACAATCCGATAT
GTCGATGGAGTGAAAGAGCCTGATGCACTCCGCATACAGCTCGATAATCTTTTCAGGGCTTTGTTCATCT
TCATACTCTTCCGAGCAAAGGACGCCATCGGCCTCACTCATGAGCAGATTGCTCCAGCCATCATGCCGTT
CAAAGTGCAGGACCTTTGGAACAGGCAGCTTTCCTTCCAGCCATAGCATCATGTCCTTTTCCCGTTCCAC
ATCATAGGTGGTCCCTTTATACCGGCTGTCCGTCATTTTTAAATATAGGTTTTCATTTTCTCCCACCAGC
TTATATACCTTAGCAGGAGACATTCCTTCCGTATCTTTTACGCAGCGGTATTTTTCGATCAGTTTTTTCA
ATTCCGGTGATATTCTCATTTTAGCCATTTATTATTTCCTTCCTCTTTTCTACAGTATTTAAAGATACCC
CAAGAAGCTAATTATAACAAGACGAACTCCAATTCACTGTTCCTTGCATTCTAAAACCTTAAATACCAGA
AAACAGCTTTTTCAAAGTTGTTTTCAAAGTTGGCGTATAACATAGTATCGACGGAGCCGATTTTGAAACC
GCGGTGATCACAGGCAGCAACGCTCTGTCATCGTTACAATCAACATGCTACCCTCCGCGAGATCATCCGT
GTTTCAAACCCGGCAGCTTAGTTGCCGTTCTTCCGAATAGCATCGGTAACATGAGCAAAGTCTGCCGCCT
TACAACGGCTCTCCCGCTGACGCCGTCCCGGACTGATGGGCTGCCTGTATCGAGTGGTGATTTTGTGCCG
AGCTGCCGGTCGGGGAGCTGTTGGCTGGCTGGTGGCAGGATATATTGTGGTGTAAACAAATTGACGCTTA
GACAACTTAATAACACATTGCGGACGTTTTTAATGTACTGAATTAACGCCGAATTAATTCGAGCTCGGAT
CTGATAATTTATTTGAAAATTCATAAGAAAAGCAAACGTTACATGAATTGATGAAACAATACAAAGACAG
ATAAAGCCACGCACATTTAGGATATTGGCCGAGATTACTGAATATTGAGTAAGATCACGGAATTTCTGAC
AGGAGCATGTCTTCAATTCAGCCCAAATGGCAGTTGAAATACTCAAACCGCCCCATATGCAGGAGCGGAT
CATTCATTGTTTGTTTGGTTGCCTTTGCCAACATGGGAGTCCAAGATTCTGCAGTCAAATCTCGGTGACG
GGCAGGACCGGACGGGGCGGTACCGGCAGGCTGAAGTCCAGCTGCCAGAAACCCACGTCATGCCAGTTCC
CGTGCTTGAAGCCGGCCGCCCGCAGCATGCCGCGGGGGGCATATCCGAGCGCCTCGTGCATGCGCACGCT
CGGGTCGTTGGGCAGCCCGATGACAGCGACCACGCTCTTGAAGCCCTGTGCCTCCAGGGACTTCAGCAGG
TGGGTGTAGAGCGTGGAGCCCAGTCCCGTCCGCTGGTGGCGGGGGGAGACGTACACGGTCGACTCGGCCG
TCCAGTCGTAGGCGTTGCGTGCCTTCCAGGGGCCCGCGTAGGCGATGCCGGCGACCTCGCCGTCCACCTC
GGCGACGAGCCAGGGATAGCGCTCCCGCAGACGGACGAGGTCGTCCGTCCACTCCTGCGGTTCCTGCGGC
TCGGTACGGAAGTTGACCGTGCTTGTCTCGATGTAGTGGTTGACGATGGTGCAGACCGCCGGCATGTCCG
CCTCGGTGGCACGGCGGATGTCGGCCGGGCGTCGTTCTGGGCTCATCGATTCGATTTGGTGTATCGAGAT
TGGTTATGAAATTCAGATGCTAGTGTAATGTATTGGTAATTTGGGAAGATATAATAGGAAGCAAGGCTAT
TTATCCATTTCTGAAAAGGCGAAATGGCGTCACCGCGAGCGTCACGCGCATTCCGTTCTTGCTGTAAAGC
GTTGTTTGGTACACTTTTGACTAGCGAGGCTTGGCGTGTCAGCGTATCTATTCAAAAGTCGTTAATGGCT
GCGGATCAAGAAAAAGTTGGAATAGAAACAGAATACCCGCGAAATTCAGGCCCGGTTGCCATGTCCTACA
CGCCGAAATAAACGACCAAATTAGTAGAAAAATAAAAACTGACTCGGATACTTACGTCACGTCTTGCGCA
CTGATTTGAAAAATCTCAGAATTCCAATCCCACAAAAATCTGAGCTTAACAGCACAGTTGCTCCTCTCAG
AGCAGAATCGGGTATTCAACACCCTCATATCAACTACTACGTTGTGTATAACGGTCCACATGCCGGTATA
TACGATGACTGGGGTTGTACAAAGGCGGCAACAAACGGCGTTCCCGGAGTTGCACACAAGAAATTTGCCA
CTATTACAGAGGCAAGAGCAGCAGCTGACGCGTACACAACAAGTCAGCAAACAGACAGGTTGAACTTCAT
CCCCAAAGGAGAAGCTCAACTCAAGCCCAAGAGCTTTGCTAAGGCCCTAACAAGCCCACCAAAGCAAAAA
GCCCACTGGCTCACGCTAGGAACCAAAAGGCCCAGCAGTGATCCAGCCCCAAAAGAGATCTCCTTTGCCC
CGGAGATTACAATGGACGATTTCCTCTATCTTTACGATCTAGGAAGGAAGTTCGAAGGTGAAGGTGACGA
CACTATGTTCACCACTGATAATGAGAAGGTTAGCCTCTTCAATTTCAGAAAGAATGCTGACCCACAGATG
GTTAGAGAGGCCTACGCAGCAGGTCTCATCAAGACGATCTACCCGAGTAACAATCTCCAGGAGATCAAAT
ACCTTCCCAAGAAGGTTAAAGATGCAGTCAAAAGATTCAGGACTAATTGCATCAAGAACACAGAGAAAGA
CATATTTCTCAAGATCAGAAGTACTATTCCAGTATGGACGATTCAAGGCTTGCTTCATAAACCAAGGCAA
GTAATAGAGATTGGAGTCTCTAAAAAGGTAGTTCCTACTGAATCTAAGGCCATGCATGGAGTCTAAGATT
CAAATCGAGGATCTAACAGAACTCGCCGTGAAGACTGGCGAACAGTTCATACAGAGTCTTTTACGACTCA
ATGACAAGAAGAAAATCTTCGTCAAC
